Addgene plasmid #165581: pEYN12-mflon
Purpose: Lon protease from Mesoplasma florum
Depositing lab: Daniel Ducat. Depositing organization: Michigan State University. Publication: Orthogonal Degron System for Controlled Protein Degradation in Cyanobacteria. Sakkos JK, Hernandez-Ortiz S, Osteryoung KW, Ducat DC. ACS Synth Biol. 2021 Jul 16;10(7):1667-1681. doi: 10.1021/acssynbio.1c00035. Epub 2021 Jul 7. PubMed 34232633.
Backbone
  Vector backbone: pEYN12
  Vector type: Bacterial Expression
Growth in bacteria
  Bacterial resistance: Kanamycin, 50 μg/mL
  Growth temperature: 37°C
  Growth strain: DH5alpha
  Copy number: High Copy
Gene/Insert
  Gene/Insert name: lon protease
  Species: Mesoplasma florum
  Insert size (bp): 2364
  Promoter: Ptrc
  Cloning method: Gibson Cloning
  Sequencing primers: 5′ AGAGATTTTGAGACACAACGTGGC; 3′ CAGTTCCCTACTCTCGCATGGG
Terms and licenses: Academic/Nonprofit Terms; Industry Terms: Not Available to Industry
How to cite: pEYN12-mflon was a gift from Daniel Ducat (Addgene plasmid # 165581 ; http://n2t.net/addgene:165581 ; RRID:Addgene_165581)
