[The description below was written by a language model from this plasmid's Addgene catalogue record and pLannotate feature annotations shown in this document.]
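Description:
pEYN12-mflon is a bacterial expression plasmid, built on the pEYN12 backbone by Gibson cloning, that carries the Lon protease gene from Mesoplasma florum (mf-lon, about 2.4 kb). The sequenced construct is roughly 8 kb. It replicates in E. coli from a high-copy ColE1/pUC-type origin and is selected with kanamycin through an aph(3')-Ia cassette. The feature table also shows an intact β-lactamase gene with its promoter, an f1 phage origin and a lacZα remnant, apparently carried over from a parental cloning vector, although only kanamycin is listed as the selection.

The protease coding sequence is driven by the trc promoter, a strong trp/lac hybrid, followed by a lac operator, so transcription should be repressible by LacI and inducible with IPTG. Only a short lacI fragment is annotated on the plasmid, so repressor would presumably have to be supplied by the host or another element. A partial match to the 3xFLAG annotation, about one FLAG unit in length, sits immediately upstream of and overlapping the start of the lon open reading frame, suggesting an N-terminal FLAG epitope on the protease. Downstream lie a multiple-cloning-site remnant, a 5S rRNA segment and the rrnB T1 and T2 terminators, the standard termination region of trc-type expression vectors. The annotation software matched the insert to a Mycoplasma Lon homologue, consistent with an ATP-dependent serine protease from a related mollicute.

The associated work describes an orthogonal degron system for controlled protein degradation in cyanobacteria, in which this heterologous protease would act on appropriately tagged target proteins. The record does not state whether unannotated regions of the plasmid serve as homology arms for cyanobacterial genome integration.
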