Features (pLannotate 1.2.2; 17 found; start..end, strand, type, name):
    187..282     +  CDS            TRA2_ECOLX (fragment): Protein predicted: Swiss-Prot protein existence level 4. Required for transposition of transposon Tn903. From Escherichia coli.
    301..330     +  promoter       trc promoter: strong E. coli promoter; hybrid between the trp and lac UV5 promoters
    338..354     +  protein_bind   lac operator: The lac repressor binds to the lac operator to inhibit transcription in E. coli. This inhibition can be relieved by adding lactose or isopropyl-β-D-thiogalactopyranoside (IPTG). lac repressor encoded by lacI
    481..504     +  CDS            3xFLAG (fragment): three tandem FLAG® epitope tags
    502..2868    +  CDS            lon: LON_MYCMS - Protein inferred from homology: Swiss-Prot protein existence level 3. ATP-dependent serine protease that mediates the selective degradation of mutant and abnormal proteins as well as certain short- lived regulatory proteins. Required for cellular homeostasis and for survival from DNA damage and developmental changes induced by stress. Degrades polypeptides processively to yield small peptide fragments that are 5 to 10 amino acids long. Binds to DNA in a double-stranded, site-specific manner. From Mycoplasma mycoides subsp. mycoides SC (strain PG1).
   2879..2908    +  misc_feature   MCS (fragment): pUC18/19 multiple cloning site
   2992..3107    +  ncRNA          5S rRNA: Accession: RF00001 - 5S ribosomal RNA
   3111..3197    +  terminator     rrnB T1 terminator: Escherichia coli rrnB; transcription terminator T1 from the E. coli rrnB gene
   3289..3316    +  terminator     rrnB T2 terminator: transcription terminator T2 from the E. coli rrnB gene
   3811..3993    -  CDS            yheH (fragment): YHEH_BACSU - Experimental evidence at protein level: Swiss-Prot protein existence level 1. Involved in the transport of four structurally unrelated drugs, including doxorubicin and mitoxantrone. Transmembrane domains (TMD) form a pore in the membrane and the ATP-binding domain (NBD) is responsible for energy generation. From Bacillus subtilis (strain 168).
   4008..4061    -  CDS            lacI (fragment): lac repressor; lacI; The lac repressor binds to the lac operator to inhibit transcription in E. coli. This inhibition can be relieved by adding lactose or isopropyl-β-D-thiogalactopyranoside (IPTG).
   4244..4832    -  rep_origin     ori: high-copy-number ColE1/pMB1/pBR322/pUC origin of replication
   5003..5863    -  CDS            AmpR: β-lactamase; bla; confers resistance to ampicillin, carbenicillin, and related antibiotics
   5864..5968    -  promoter       AmpR promoter: bla
   6021..6449    -  rep_origin     f1 ori (sequence partly withheld): f1 bacteriophage origin of replication; arrow indicates direction of (+) strand synthesis
   6454..6521    -  CDS            lacZα (fragment): LacZα fragment of β-galactosidase; lacZ fragment
   7169..2       -  CDS            KanR (across the origin): aminoglycoside phosphotransferase; aph(3')-Ia; confers resistance to kanamycin in bacteria or G418 (Geneticin®) in eukaryotes
>Addgene plasmid #165581 | pEYN12-mflon | addgene full sequence | sequence record 463667 | Addgene NGS Result
ATAACACCCCTTGTATTACTGTTTATGTAAGCAGACAGTTTTATTGTTCATGATGATATATTTTTATCTT
GTGCAATGTAACATCAGAGATTTTGAGACACAACGTGGCTTTGTTGAATAAATCGAACTTTTGCTGAGTT
GAAGGATCAGATCACGCATCTTCCCGACAACGCAGACCGTTCCGTGGCAAAGCAAAAGTTCAAAATCACC
AACTGGTCCACCTACAACAAAGCTCTCATCAACCGTGGCTCCCTCACTTTCTGGCTGGATGATGGAATTC
AAATATTCTGAAATGAGCTGTTGACAATTAATCATCCGGCTCGTATAATGTGTGGAATTGTGAGCGGATA
ACAATTTCATACGCTCACAATTGGTACCGGTGATACCAGCATCGTCTTGATGCCCTTGGCAGCACCCTGC
TAAGGAGGCAACAAGATGGATTATAAAGACCACGATGGCGACTATAAGGATCATGACATTGACTACAAAG
ATGATGATGATAAAGGTGCCGGCGCTAGCAAGAAGATTAAGCTGCCCATTTTTCAGATTCGTGGTTCGTT
TATCGTCCCCGGCATTAAGGAAAACCTCGAAGTCGGCCGAAAGAACACCCTGGCCAGTGTCAATTATGCT
ATCAAAAATTCGAATAACCAGATGATCGCCATCCCACAAATCGATGCCAGCGTTGAAAAACCCGAGTTCA
GCGACCTGCACGAGTTCGGGATTCTCATTGATTTTGAAGTTATCAAGGAATGGAAAGACAATTCCCTGAC
CATTTCGACCAACCCCATTCAGCGGTGCAAAGTCATCAGCTTCTTTGAGAACGAAGATCAGGTGCCATAC
GCGGAGGTCGAGCTCATTGAGAGTATCAACGACTTTTCTGATGAAGAATTGAAAGAACTGATTGAAAAAA
TTAGTGACGCCATCAAGACTAAAGCGTCGCTCGTGACGAAACAAATTAAGCAATTGATCTCGGGTGAAAG
TGACGATCTGTCGTTGGCGTTCGATTCGATCATGTTTAAACTGGCGCCGTCTAAGATCCTCACTAATCCC
GAGTATATTACATCTCCCAGTCTCAAGACACGCTGGTCGATCATTGAAAAAATTATTTTTGCGGAAGACG
GGATCATCACCCGGAATGCTGAATCCATTGACGCGGCACGACAAAAGAACGAGATTGAACAAGAGCTGAA
CCATAAATTGAAAGAAAAAATGGACAAGCAGCAGAAGGAGTACTATCTGCGCGAGAAGATGCGGATTATC
AAGGACGAGTTGGAAGATGAAGATGACTCCGATGACAGTTCTCTGGAGAAATATAAGGAGCGCTTGGCGA
AAGAGCCCTTCCCCGAAGAGGTCAAACGAAAGATTATGGCTTCGATCAAGCGCGTCGAAGCCCTGCAATC
TGGAACCCCCGAATGGAATACTGAGAAGAACTACATTGACTGGATGATGAGTATTCCTTGGTGGGAAGAA
ACGGAGGATCTGACCGATTTGAAGTACGCTAAAAAGATCCTGGACAAGCATCATTACGGAATGAAAAAAG
TGAAAGAGCGAATCATCGAATATCTCGCTGTGAAAACGAAAACCAAGAGCCTGAAGGCCCCTATCATTAC
ACTGGTCGGTCCTCCGGGCGTTGGGAAAACTAGCTTGGCGAAAAGTATCGCTGAGGCAGTCGGCAAAAAT
TTTGTCAAGGTGAGCTTGGGTGGTGTTAAAGACGAGAGCGAAATCCGGGGTCATCGGAAAACATATGTCG
GTTCGATGCCCGGCCGTATCATCCAAACCATGAAGCGGGCCAAAGTGAAAAACCCATTGTTTCTCCTCGA
TGAAATCGATAAAATGGCTTCTGATCATCGCGGGGACCCAGCATCCGCCATGCTCGAGGTGCTGGATCCC
GAGCAAAACAAAGAATTTTCGGATCACTATATTGAAGAACCTTACGATCTCTCTCAGGTTATGTTCATTG
CGACAGCAAATTACCCAGAGGATATCCCCGAAGCCCTGTATGATCGCATGGAGATCATTAATCTGTCGAG
CTACACTGAGATCGAGAAGGTCAAAATCGCGCAAGACTATCTGGTGCCCAAGGCAATTGAACAGCACGAA
TTGACGTCTGAGGAAATCTCCTTCACGGAAGGCGCTATTAATGAAATTATTAAGTACTATACCCGGGAGG
CCGGCGTCCGACAACTCGAACGTCATATCAACAGCATTATTCGGAAATATATTGTCAAAAATTTGAACGG
TGAGATGGATAAGATTGTGATCGACGAAAAGCAAGTTAATGATTTGCTGGGGAAACGCATTTTCGATCAT
ACTGAAAAGCAGGAGGAATCTCAAATTGGCGTGGTCACCGGCCTGGCCTACACGCAGTTTGGCGGTGATA
TTTTGCCTATCGAAGTGTCTCTGTACCCCGGCAAGGGCAATCTCATTTTGACGGGGAAACTGGGCGAGGT
GATGAAAGAATCGGCGACTATTGCGCTGACCTATGTTAAATCGAACTTCGAAAAATTCGGTGTGGACAAA
AAAGTGTTTGAAGAGAATGATATCCATGTCCACGTCCCCGAGGGTGCAGTGCCAAAAGACGGCCCCAGCG
CGGGAATTACCATTACAACCGCCCTCATCAGCGCATTGAGTGATAAGCCTGTTTCCAAAGAGATTGGTAT
GACGGGTGAAATTACGCTGCGAGGAAACGTGCTGCCCATCGGAGGTTTGCGGGAGAAGTCGATTTCTGCC
AGCCGTAGCGGTCTCAAGACGATTATTATTCCAAAAAAAAATGAACGCGATTTGGATGAGATTCCGGACG
AGGTCAAAGCGAAGCTCAAGATCATCCCCGCCGAAAAGTATGAAGAGGTGTTCGCTATTGTTTTTAAGAC
CAAGTAATTCTAGAGTCGACCTGCAGGCATGCAAGCTTGGCTGTTTTGGCGGATGAGAGAAGATTTTCAG
CCTGATACAGATTAAATCAGAACGCAGAAGCGGTCTGATAAAACAGAATTTGCCTGGCGGCAGTAGCGCG
GTGGTCCCACCTGACCCCATGCCGAACTCAGAAGTGAAACGCCGTAGCGCCGATGGTAGTGTGGGGTCTC
CCCATGCGAGAGTAGGGAACTGCCAGGCATCAAATAAAACGAAAGGCTCAGTCGAAAGACTGGGCCTTTC
GTTTTATCTGTTGTTTGTCGGTGAACGCTCTCCTGAGTAGGACAAATCCGCCGGGAGCGGATTTGAACGT
TGCGAAGCAACGGCCCGGAGGGTGGCGGGCAGGACGCCCGCCATAAACTGCCAGGCATCAAATTAAGCAG
AAGGCCATCCTGACGGATGGCCTTTTTGCGTTTCTACAAACTCTTGCGGTTGCTACCAAGTAGTGACCCG
CTTCGTGATGCAAAATCCGCTGACGATATTCGGGCGATCGCTGCTGAATGCCATCGAGCAGTAACGTGGC
ACCCCGCCCCTGCCAAGTCACCGCATCCAGACTGAACAGCACCAAGAGGCTAAAACCCAATCCCGCCGGT
AGCAGCGGAGAACTACCCAGCATTGGTCCCACCAAAGCTAATGCCGTCGTGGTAAAAATCGCGATCGCCG
TCAGACTCAAGCCCAGTTCGCTCATGCTTCCTCATCTAGGTCACAGTCTTCGGCGATCGCATCGATCTGA
TGCTGCAGCAAGCGTTTTCCATACCGGCGATCGCGCCGTCGCCCTTTCGCTGCCGTGGCCCGCTTACGAG
CTCGTTTATCGACCACGATCGCATCCAAATCCGCGATCGCTTCCCAGTCCGGCAATTCAGTCTGGGGCGT
CCGTTTCATTAATCCTGATCAGGCACGAAATTGCTGTGCGTAGTATCGCGCATAGCGGCCAGCCTCTGCC
AACAGCGCATCGTGATTGCCTGCCTCAACAATCTGGCCGCGCTCCATCACCAAGATGCGGCTGGCATTAC
GAACCGTAGCCAGACGGTGAGCAATGATAAAGACCGTCCGTCCCTGCATCACCCGTTCTAGGACGTCTTG
CAATCACTAGTGCGGCCCTGCATTAATGAATCGGCCAACGCGCGGGGAGAGGCGGTTTGCGTATTGGGCG
CTCTTCCGCTTCCTCGCTCACTGACTCGCTGCGCTCGGTCGTTCGGCTGCGGCGAGCGGTATCAGCTCAC
TCAAAGGCGGTAATACGGTTATCCACAGAATCAGGGGATAACGCAGGAAAGAACATGTGAGCAAAAGGCC
AGCAAAAGGCCAGGAACCGTAAAAAGGCCGCGTTGCTGGCGTTTTTCCATAGGCTCCGCCCCCCTGACGA
GCATCACAAAAATCGACGCTCAAGTCAGAGGTGGCGAAACCCGACAGGACTATAAAGATACCAGGCGTTT
CCCCCTGGAAGCTCCCTCGTGCGCTCTCCTGTTCCGACCCTGCCGCTTACCGGATACCTGTCCGCCTTTC
TCCCTTCGGGAAGCGTGGCGCTTTCTCATAGCTCACGCTGTAGGTATCTCAGTTCGGTGTAGGTCGTTCG
CTCCAAGCTGGGCTGTGTGCACGAACCCCCCGTTCAGCCCGACCGCTGCGCCTTATCCGGTAACTATCGT
CTTGAGTCCAACCCGGTAAGACACGACTTATCGCCACTGGCAGCAGCCACTGGTAACAGGATTAGCAGAG
CGAGGTATGTAGGCGGTGCTACAGAGTTCTTGAAGTGGTGGCCTAACTACGGCTACACTAGAAGAACAGT
ATTTGGTATCTGCGCTCTGCTGAAGCCAGTTACCTTCGGAAAAAGAGTTGGTAGCTCTTGATCCGGCAAA
CAAACCACCGCTGGTAGCGGTGGTTTTTTTGTTTGCAAGCAGCAGATTACGCGCAGAAAAAAAGGATCTC
AAGAAGATCCTTTGATCTTTTCTACGGGGTCTGACGCTCAGTGGAACGAAAACTCACGTTAAGGGATTTT
GGTCATGAGATTATCAAAAAGGATCTTCACCTAGATCCTTTTAAATTAAAAATGAAGTTTTAAATCAATC
TAAAGTATATATGAGTAAACTTGGTCTGACAGTTACCAATGCTTAATCAGTGAGGCACCTATCTCAGCGA
TCTGTCTATTTCGTTCATCCATAGTTGCCTGACTCCCCGTCGTGTAGATAACTACGATACGGGAGGGCTT
ACCATCTGGCCCCAGTGCTGCAATGATACCGCGAGACCCACGCTCACCGGCTCCAGATTTATCAGCAATA
AACCAGCCAGCCGGAAGGGCCGAGCGCAGAAGTGGTCCTGCAACTTTATCCGCCTCCATCCAGTCTATTA
ATTGTTGCCGGGAAGCTAGAGTAAGTAGTTCGCCAGTTAATAGTTTGCGCAACGTTGTTGCCATTGCTAC
AGGCATCGTGGTGTCACGCTCGTCGTTTGGTATGGCTTCATTCAGCTCCGGTTCCCAACGATCAAGGCGA
GTTACATGATCCCCCATGTTGTGCAAAAAAGCGGTTAGCTCCTTCGGTCCTCCGATCGTTGTCAGAAGTA
AGTTGGCCGCAGTGTTATCACTCATGGTTATGGCAGCACTGCATAATTCTCTTACTGTCATGCCATCCGT
AAGATGCTTTTCTGTGACTGGTGAGTACTCAACCAAGTCATTCTGAGAATAGTGTATGCGGCGACCGAGT
TGCTCTTGCCCGGCGTCAATACGGGATAATACCGCGCCACATAGCAGAACTTTAAAAGTGCTCATCATTG
GAAAACGTTCTTCGGGGCGAAAACTCTCAAGGATCTTACCGCTGTTGAGATCCAGTTCGATGTAACCCAC
TCGTGCACCCAACTGATCTTCAGCATCTTTTACTTTCACCAGCGTTTCTGGGTGAGCAAAAACAGGAAGG
CAAAATGCCGCAAAAAAGGGAATAAGGGCGACACGGAAATGTTGAATACTCATACTCTTCCTTTTTCAAT
ATTATTGAAGCATTTATCAGGGTTATTGTCTCATGAGCGGATACATATTTGAATGTATTTAGAAAAATAA
ACAAATAGGGGTTCCGCGCACATTTCCCCGAAAAGTGCCACCTAAATTGTAAGCGTTAATATTTTGTTAA
AATTCGCGTTAAATTTTTGTTAAATCAGCTCATTTTTTAACCAATAGGCCGAAATCGGCAAAATCCCTTA
TAAATCAAAAGAATAGACCGAGATAGGGT
[37 nt withheld, positions 6120-6156]
AAAGAACGTGGACTCCAACGTCAAAGG
[49 nt withheld, positions 6184-6232]
T
[91 nt withheld, positions 6234-6324]
G
[124 nt withheld, positions 6326-6449]
CCCATTCGCCATTCAGGCTGCGCAACTGTTGGGAAGGGCGATCGGTGCGGGCCTCTTCGCTATTACGCCA
GCATGGCCGCGGGATTCTGGCTTACAGGGATAACTGAGAGTCAACAGCCTCTGTCCGTCATTGCACACCC
ATCCATGCACTGGGGACTTGACTCATGCTGAATCACATTTCCCTTGTCCATTGGGCGAGAGGGGAGGGGA
ATCTTCTGGACTCTTCACTAAGCGGCGATCGCAGGTTCTTCTACCCAAGCAGTGGCGATCGCTTGATTGC
AGTCTTCAATGCTGGCCTCTGCAGCCATCGCCGCCACCAAAGCATCGTAGGCGGGACGTTGTTGCTCCAG
TAAAGTCTTCGCCCGTAACAATCCCCAGCGACTGCGTAAATCCGCTTCGGCAGGATTGCGATCGAGTTGC
CGCCACAGTTGTTTCCACTGGGCGCGATCGTCAGCTCCCCCTTCCACGTTGCCGTAGACCAGTTGCTCTG
CCGCTGCACCGGCCATCAACACCTGACACCACTGTTCCAGCGATCGCTGACTGAGTTGCCCCTGTGCGGC
TTCGGCTTCTAGCGCAGCTGCTTGGAACTGCACACCCCCGCGACCAGGTTGTCCTTGGCGCAGCGCTTCC
CACGCTGAGAGGGTGTAGCCCGTCACGGGTAACTCCCGTCAAGTCAGCGTAATGCTCTGCCAGTGTTACA
ACCAATTAACCAATTCTGATTAGAAAAACTCATCGAGCATCAAATGAAACTGCAATTTATTCATATCAGG
ATTATCAATACCATATTTTTGAAAAAGCCGTTTCTGTAATGAAGGAGAAAACTCACCGAGGCAGTTCCAT
AGGATGGCAAGATCCTGGTATCGGTCTGCGATTCCGACTCGTCCAACATCAATACAACCTATTAATTTCC
CCTCGTCAAAAATAAGGTTATCAAGTGAGAAATCACCATGAGTGACGACTGAATCCGGTGAGAATCGCAA
AAGCTTATGCATTTCTTTCCAGACTTGTTCAACAGGCCAGCCATTACGCTCGTCATCAAAATCACTCGCA
TCAACCAAACCGTTATTCATTCGTGATTGCGCCTGAGCGAGACGAAATACGCGATCGCTGTTAAAAGGAC
AATTACAAACAGGAATCGAATGCAACCGGCGCAGGAACACTGCCAGCGCATCAACAATATTTTCACCTGA
ATCAGGATATTCTTCTAATACCTGGAATGCTGTTTTCCCGGGGATCGCAGTGGTGAGTAACCATGCATCA
TCAGGAGTACGGATAAAATGCTTGATGGTCGGAAGAGGCATAAATTCCGTCAGCCAGTTTAGTCTGACCA
TCTCATCTGTAACATCATTGGCAACGCTACCTTTGCCATGTTTCAGAAACAACTCTGGCGCATCGGGCTT
CCCATACAATCGATAGATTGTCGCACCTGATTGCCCGACATTATCGCGAGCCCATTTATACCCATATAAA
TCAGCATCCATGTTGGAATTTAATCGCGGCCTCGAGCAAGACGTTTCCCGTTGAATATGGCTC
